>Addgene plasmid #29087 | pEMS1173 | addgene partial sequence | sequence record 39377 | EGFP-N 5'-CGTCGCCGTCCAGCTCGACCAG-3'
ACCATGGTGGCGGAAGTTCCTATACCTTTTGAAGAATAGGAACTTCGGAATAGGAACTTCGGCGCGCCCG
AGTTTGAGTGTGTGTCTGCCGCGTAATTGTATCCGGGACAGAAGGGACCTGTGTTTGTGCGCTGAATCAG
GTGTCGCCGCCTTCGGTGGTTCGGGGGCGTAAGGGAGGCTTCGGAGTTAGCGTGTTGGCTAAGGAGGGCT
CTCTGGGTTCACAGTTGATAGCAATGCTTTAACCGTGTCCTCCCTCGGGTCCTCAGCGCGCCTGCTCGTC
CGCAGCTCCCAGCGGGCGGCCAGGCCCCCCCGCCCTGCGCGCGGCGAGCAGAGCTGGAGCGCGCCGCTGC
CCTTCCGCACTTGGCTCAGCGGGGCACGACACGGGCCGCCACGCGCTCAGCCTAGCATCACTCGCCTCTG
ACTGCGAGCGCCTCCAGCTCCCCGGGCTGGGGCATGGATGCAGACGCGCCTTCGTACCACGCGCTCGCAG
GCTGGGCAAGGGGCAGCGCGTTGGGATCCGGCCAGTCGTCCGCTGAGCGCGGTTGGCTTGCAGGCTGGGA
CTTTTCGCGAGCCCTCTGGGCGCTCGAGTTGCGAACTCTGACACCGGCACGTGGCCCCGCCCACTCTTCC
CTCTTTGCGAGGCGTGTCCCGCGCCCTTTCTGCCACCACCCACGTAGTCCCTGTGCCCGCCTTTTATCAT
CAA
