[The description below was written by a language model from this plasmid's Addgene catalogue record.]
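Description:
pEMS1173 is a Pleiades Promoter Project plasmid built on the large pEMS1307 backbone (about 16.5 kb without insert). It carries the human MiniPromoter Ple239, a 654 bp regulatory element derived from the UGT8 gene (UDP galactosyltransferase 8A, also known as CGT). The plasmid is maintained in standard E. coli cloning strains as a high-copy construct under ampicillin selection. The record does not name the replication origin, and no feature table is available to detail the other backbone elements.

The MiniPromoter was cloned by restriction digestion between FseI and AscI sites, upstream of a reporter supplied by the backbone. This reporter is listed as EGFP-NLS, an enhanced green fluorescent protein with a nuclear localisation signal. Although the catalogue files it as a C-terminal tag, the insert is a promoter rather than a coding sequence, so Ple239 is best understood as driving transcription of the nuclear EGFP reporter rather than being fused to it. Concentrating fluorescence in the nucleus generally makes it easier to identify and count individual expressing cells.

The construct belongs to a collection of compact human promoters designed to give selective expression in defined brain regions or cell types. In that collection, reporter output shows whether a given MiniPromoter reproduces the expression pattern of its source gene. The record states explicitly that reporter expression under Ple239 in this plasmid has not been tested, so its activity and specificity remain uncharacterised. It does not describe the remaining contents of the backbone or the intended delivery route. Distribution is limited to academic and nonprofit users.
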