Addgene plasmid #29087: pEMS1173
Purpose: Expression of the reporter gene under the control of the MiniPromoter in this plasmid has not been tested
Depositing lab: Elizabeth Simpson. Depositing organization: University of British Columbia. Publication: A regulatory toolbox of MiniPromoters to drive selective expression in the brain. Portales-Casamar E, Swanson DJ, Liu L, de Leeuw CN, Banks KG, Ho Sui SJ, Fulton DL, Ali J, Amirabbasi M, Arenillas DJ, Babyak N, Black SF, Bonaguro RJ, Brauer E, Candido TR, Castellarin M, Chen J, Chen Y, Cheng JC, Chopra V, Docking TR, Dreolini L, D'Souza CA, Flynn EK, Glenn R, Hatakka K, Hearty TG, Imanian B, Jiang S, Khorasan-zadeh S, Komljenovic I, Laprise S, Liao NY, Lim JS, Lithwick S, Liu F, Liu J, Lu M, McConechy M, McLeod AJ, Milisavljevic M, Mis J, O'Connor K, Palma B, Palmquist DL, Schmouth JF, Swanson MI, Tam B, Ticoll A, Turner JL, Varhol R, Vermeulen J, Watkins RF, Wilson G, Wong BK, Wong SH, Wong TY, Yang GS, Ypsilanti AR, Jones SJ, Holt RA, Goldowitz D, Wasserman WW, Simpson EM. Proc Natl Acad Sci U S A. 2010 Sep 21. 107(38):16589-94. 10.1073/pnas.1009158107 PubMed 20807748.
Backbone
  Vector backbone: pEMS1307
  Backbone size w/o insert (bp): 16482
  Vector type: Pleiades Promoter Project [sic, Pleaides Plieades]
Growth in bacteria
  Bacterial resistance: Ampicillin, 100 μg/mL
  Growth temperature: 37°C
  Growth strain: DH5alpha
  Growth instructions: DH10B
  Copy number: High Copy
Gene/Insert
  Gene/Insert name: Ple239 (alt names: UGT8; UDP galactosyltransferase 8A)
  Species: H. sapiens (human)
  Insert size (bp): 654
  Entrez Gene: UGT8 (a.k.a. CGT, UGT4)
  Tag / fusion protein: EGFP-NLS (C terminal on backbone)
  Cloning method: Restriction Enzyme; 5′ cloning site FseI (unknown if destroyed); 3′ cloning site AscI (unknown if destroyed)
  Sequencing primers: 5′ Unknown
Terms and licenses: Academic/Nonprofit Terms; Industry Terms: Not Available to Industry
How to cite: pEMS1173 was a gift from Elizabeth Simpson (Addgene plasmid # 29087 ; http://n2t.net/addgene:29087 ; RRID:Addgene_29087)
